Addgene plasmid #110621: pBTK621
Purpose: BTK assembled broad-host-range plasmid encoding GFP driven by CP6 promoter
Depositing lab: Jeffrey Barrick. Depositing organization: University of Texas at Austin. Publication: Genetic Engineering of Bee Gut Microbiome Bacteria with a Toolkit for Modular Assembly of Broad-Host-Range Plasmids. Leonard SP, Perutka J, Powell JE, Geng P, Richhart DD, Byrom M, Kar S, Davies BW, Ellington AD, Moran NA, Barrick JE. ACS Synth Biol. 2018 May 18;7(5):1279-1290. doi: 10.1021/acssynbio.7b00399. Epub 2018 Apr 13. PubMed 29608282.
Backbone
  Vector backbone: RSF1010
  Vector type: Bacterial Expression
Growth in bacteria
  Bacterial resistance: Kanamycin, 50 μg/mL
  Growth temperature: 37°C
  Growth strain: DH5alpha
  Copy number: Low Copy
Gene/Insert
  Gene/Insert name: GFP
  Species: Synthetic
  Cloning method: Restriction Enzyme; 5′ cloning site unknown (unknown if destroyed); 3′ cloning site unknown (unknown if destroyed)
Terms and licenses: Academic/Nonprofit Terms; Industry Terms: Not Available to Industry
How to cite: pBTK621 was a gift from Jeffrey Barrick (Addgene plasmid # 110621 ; http://n2t.net/addgene:110621 ; RRID:Addgene_110621)
