[The description below was written by a language model from this plasmid's Addgene catalogue record and pLannotate feature annotations shown in this document.]
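Description:
pBTK621 is a low-copy, broad-host-range bacterial expression plasmid built on the RSF1010 replicon and assembled with the modular Bee Microbiome Toolkit (BTK) system. At about 8.1 kb, it carries the RSF1010 oriV along with the plasmid-encoded replication proteins RepA, RepB and RepC that this origin requires. An R1162-like antisense RNA is also annotated within the replication gene region. Because replication depends on these plasmid-borne functions rather than on host-specific factors, the replicon can be maintained in many Gram-negative species as well as in E. coli cloning strains. Selection is by kanamycin resistance from the aph(3')-Ia aminoglycoside phosphotransferase gene. The backbone also retains the RSF1010 mobilisation module: oriT, mobC, mobB and the mobA/repB relaxase-primase gene. This allows the plasmid to be transferred by conjugation when a helper conjugative system is supplied in trans, which is useful for recipients that are difficult to transform directly.

The payload is a constitutive reporter cassette encoding GFPmut3, a rapidly maturing green fluorescent variant derived from Aequorea victoria GFP. According to the catalogue entry it is driven by the CP6 promoter, although this promoter is not annotated in either feature table. A T7 terminator directly follows the coding sequence, and rrnB T1 and T7Te terminators lie further downstream, ahead of the resistance marker. The depositor and sequencing-derived records are the same length and agree in layout. They differ only in start coordinate and in how the mobA/repB region is annotated. The associated publication title indicates use in engineering bee gut bacteria, where the plasmid would serve to label cells fluorescently or to gauge promoter strength in non-model hosts.
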