Features (pLannotate 1.2.2; 12 found; start..end, strand, type, name):
     36..851     -  CDS            KanR: aminoglycoside phosphotransferase; aph(3')-Ia; confers resistance to kanamycin in bacteria or G418 (Geneticin®) in eukaryotes
   1026..1877    -  CDS            RSF1010 RepC: replication protein C of the broad-host-range plasmid RSF1010 (Scholz et al., 1989); repC
   1864..2703    -  CDS            RSF1010 RepA: replication protein A of the broad-host-range plasmid RSF1010 (Scholz et al., 1989); repA
   2695..2769    -  ncRNA          Plasmid R1162: Accession: RF00043 - R1162-like plasmid antisense RNA
   3217..5343    -  CDS            mobA: MOBA2_ECOLX - Also known as repB. Experimental evidence at protein level: Swiss-Prot protein existence level 1. Part of the relaxosome complex that is responsible for plasmid transfer during conjugation. Locally unwinds DNA and catalyzes the cleavage of one of the DNA strands at oriT. The cleaved strand is then transferred through the dedicated type IV secretion apparatus. MobA remains covalently linked at the 5' end of the strand, and once in the recipient cell, it probably catalyzes the rejoining of the two ends of the strand, re-forming the circular plasmid DNA. The primase activity of MobA
   5424..5511    -  oriT           RSF1010 oriT: origin of transfer of the broad-host-range plasmid RSF1010 (Scholz et al., 1989)
   5542..5823    +  CDS            mobC: MOBC_ECOLX - Protein predicted: Swiss-Prot protein existence level 4. This protein is essential to promote the specific transfer of the plasmid in the presence of conjugative plasmids. From Escherichia coli.
   5853..6247    +  rep_origin     RSF1010 oriV: replication origin of the broad-host-range plasmid RSF1010; requires the RSF1010 RepA/B/C proteins for replication (Scholz et al., 1989)
   6970..7683    +  CDS            GFPmut3: GFPmut3 is a basic (constitutively fluorescent) green fluorescent protein published in 1996, derived from Aequorea victoria. It is reported to be a very rapidly-maturing weak dimer.
   7694..7741    +  terminator     T7 terminator: transcription terminator for bacteriophage T7 RNA polymerase
   7930..8001    +  terminator     rrnB T1 terminator: transcription terminator T1 from the E. coli rrnB gene
   8017..8044    +  terminator     T7Te terminator: phage T7 early transcription terminator
>Addgene plasmid #110621 | pBTK621 | depositor full sequence | sequence record 208082 | pBTK621 sequence 8054 bps
GCGGCCGCGTGTTACAACCAATTAACCAATTCTGATTAGAAAAACTCATCGAGCATCAAATGAAACTGCA
ATTTATTCATATCAGGATTATCAATACCATATTTTTGAAAAAGCCGTTTCTGTAATGAAGGAGAAAACTC
ACCGAGGCAGTTCCATAGGATGGCAAGATCCTGGTATCGGTCTGCGATTCCGACTCGTCCAACATCAATA
CAACCTATTAATTTCCCCTCGTCAAAAATAAGGTTATCAAGTGAGAAATCACCATGAGTGACGACTGAAT
CCGGTGAGAATGGCAAAAGCTTATGCATTTCTTTCCAGACTTGTTCAACAGGCCAGCCATTACGCTCGTC
ATCAAAATCACTCGCATCAACCAAACCGTTATTCATTCGTGATTGCGCCTGAGCGAGGCGAAATACGCGA
TCGCTGTTAAAAGGACAATTACAAACAGGAATCGAATGCAACCGGCGCAGGAACACTGCCAGCGCATCAA
CAATATTTTCACCTGAATCAGGATATTCTTCTAATACCTGGAATGCTGTTTTCCCGGGGATCGCAGTGGT
GAGTAACCATGCATCATCAGGAGTACGGATAAAATGCTTGATGGTCGGAAGAGGCATAAATTCCGTCAGC
CAGTTTAGTCTGACCATCTCATCTGTAACATCATTGGCAACGCTACCTTTGCCATGTTTCAGAAACAACT
CTGGCGCATCGGGCTTCCCATACAATCGATAGATTGTCGCACCTGATTGCCCGACATTATCGCGAGCCCA
TTTATACCCATATAAATCAGCATCCATGTTGGAATTTAATCGCGGCCTGGAGCAAGACGTTTCCCGTTGA
ATATGGCTCATAACACCCCTTGTATTACTGTTTATGTAAGCAGACAGTTTTATTGTTCATGATGATATAT
TTTTATCTTGTGCAATGTAACATCAGAGATTTTGAGACACAACGTGGCTTTGTTGAATAAATCGAACTTT
TGCTGAGTTGAAGGATCAGTCATGACCAAAATCCCTTAACGTGAGTCAGCCTGCCGCCTTGGGCCGGGTG
ATGTCGTACTTGCCCGCCGCGAACTCGGTTACCGTCCAGCCCAGCGCGACCAGCTCCGGCAACGCCTCGC
GCACCCGCTTGCGGCGCTTGCGCATGGTCGAACCACTGGCCTCTGACGGCCAGACATAGCCGCACAAGGT
ATCTATGGAAGCCTTGCCGGTTTTGCCGGGGTCGATCCAGCCACACAGCCGCTGGTGCAGCAGGCGGGCG
GTTTCGCTGTCCAGCGCCCGCACCTCGTCCATGCTGATGCGCACATGCTGGCCGCCACCCATGACGGCCT
GCGCGATCAAGGGGTTCAGGGCCACGTACAGGCGCCCGTCCGCCTCGTCGCTGGCGTACTCCGACAGCAG
CCGAAACCCCTGCCGCTTGCGGCCATTCTGGGCGATGATGGATACCTTCCAAAGGCGCTCGATGCAGTCC
TGTATGTGCTTGAGCGCCCCACCACTATCGACCTCTGCCCCGATTTCCTTTGCCAGCGCCCGATAGCTAC
CTTTGACCACATGGCATTCAGCGGTGACGGCCTCCCACTTGGGTTCCAGGAACAGCCGGAGCTGCCGTCC
GCCTTCGGTCTTGGGTTCCGGGCCAAGCACTAGGCCATTAGGCCCAGCCATGGCCACCAGCCCTTGCAGG
ATGCGCAGATCATCAGCGCCCAGCGGCTCCGGGCCGCTGAACTCGATCCGCTTGCCGTCGCCGTAGTCAT
ACGTCACGTCCAGCTTGCTGCGCTTGCGCTCGCCCCGCTTGAGGGCACGGAACAGGCCGGGGGCCAGACA
GTGCGCCGGGTCGTGCCGGACGTGGCTGAGGCTGTGCTTGTTCTTAGGCTTCACCACGGGGCACCCCCTT
GCTCTTGCGCTGCCTCTCCAGCACGGCGGGCTTGAGCACCCCGCCGTCATGCCGCCTGAACCACCGATCA
GCGAACGGTGCGCCATAGTTGGCCTTGCTCACACCGAAGCGGACGAAGAACCGGCGCTGGTCGTCGTCCA
CACCCCATTCCTCGGCCTCGGCGCTGGTCATGCTCGACAGGTAGGACTGCCAGCGGATGTTATCGACCAG
TACCGAGCTGCCCCGGCTGGCCTGCTGCTGGTCGCCTGCGCCCATCATGGCCGCGCCCTTGCTGGCATGG
TGCAGGAACACGATAGAGCACCCGGTATCGGCGGCGATGGCCTCCATGCGACCGATGACCTGGGCCATGG
GGCCGCTGGCGTTTTCTTCCTCGATGTGGAACCGGCGCAGCGTGTCCAGCACCATCAGGCGGCGGCCCTC
GGCGGCGCGCTTGAGGCCGTCGAACCACTCCGGGGCCATGATGTTGGGCAGGCTGCCGATCAGCGGCTGG
ATCAGCAGGCCGTCAGCCACGGCTTGCCGTTCCTCGGCGCTGAGGTGCGCCCCAAGGGCGTGCAGGCGGT
GATGAATGGCGGTGGGCGGGTCTTCGGCGGGCAGGTAGATCACCGGGCCGGTGGGCAGTTCGCCCACCTC
CAGCAGATCCGGCCCGCCTGCAATCTGTGCGGCCAGTTGCAGGGCCAGCATGGATTTACCGGCACCACCG
GGCGACACCAGCGCCCCGACCGTACCGGCCACCATGTTGGGCAAAACGTAGTCCAGCGGTGGCGGCGCTG
CTGCGAACGCCTCCAGAATATTGATAGGCTTATGGGTAGCCATTGATTGCCTCCTTTGCAGGCAGTTGGT
GGTTAGGCGCTGGCGGGGTCACTACCCCCGCCCTGCGCCGCTCTGAGTTCTTCCAGGCACTCGCGCAGCG
CCTCGTATTCGTCGTCGGTCAGCCAGAACTTGCGCTGACGCATCCCTTTGGCCTTCATGCGCTCGGCATA
TCGCGCTTGGCGTACAGCGTCAGGGCTGGCCAGCAGGTCGCCGGTCTGCTTGTCCTTTTGGTCTTTCATA
TCAGTCACCGAGAAACTTGCCGGGGCCGAAAGGCTTGTCTTCGCGGAACAAGGACAAGGTGCAGCCGTCA
AGGTTAAGGCTGGCCATATCAGCGACTGAAAAGCGGCCAGCCTCGGCCTTGTTTGACGTATAACCAAAGC
CACCGGGCAACCAATAGCCCTTGTCACTTTTGATCAGGTAGACCGACCCTGAAGCGCTTTTTTCGTATTC
CATAAAACCCCCTTCTGTGCGTGAGTACTCATAGTATAACAGGCGTGAGTACCAACGCAAGCACTACATG
CTGAAATCTGGCCCGCCCCTGTCCATGCCTCGCTGGCGGGGTGCCGGTGCCCGTGCCAGCTCGGCCCGCG
CAAGCTGGACGCTGGGCAGACCCATGACCTTGCTGACGGTGCGCTCGATGTAATCCGCTTCGTGGCCGGG
CTTGCGCTCTGCCAGCGCTGGGCTGGCCTCGGCCATGGCCTTGCCGATTTCCTCGGCACTGCGGCCCCGG
CTGGCCAGCTTCTGCGCGGCGATAAAGTCGCACTTGCTGAGGTCATGACCGAAGCGCTTGACCAGCCCGG
CCATCTCGCTGCGGTACTCGTCCAGCGCCGTGCGCCGGTGGCGGCTAAGCTGCCGCTCGGGCAGTTCGAG
GCTGGCCAGCCTGCGGGCCTTCTCCTGCTGCCGCTGGGCCTGCTCGATCTGCTGGCCAGCCTGCTGCACC
AGCGCCGGGCCAGCGGTGGCGGTCTTGCCCTTGGATTCACGCAGCAGCACCCACGGCTGATAACCGGCGC
GGGTGGTGTGCTTGTCCTTGCGGTTGGTGAAGCCCGCCAAGCGGCCATAGTGGCGGCTGTCGGCGCTGGC
CGGGTCGGCGTCGTACTCGCTGGCCAGCGTCCGGGCAATCTGCCCCCGAAGTTCACCGCCTGCGGCGTCG
GCCACCTTGACCCATGCCTGATAGTTCTTCGGGCTGGTTTCCACTACCAGGGCAGGCTCCCGGCCCTCGG
CTTTCATGTCATCCAGGTCAAACTCGCTGAGGTCGTCCACCAGCACCAGACCATGCCGCTCCTGCTCGGC
GGGCCTGATATACACGTCATTGCCCTGGGCATTCATCCGCTTGAGCCATGGCGTGTTCTGGAGCACTTCG
GCGGCTGACCATTCCCGGTTCATCATCTGGCCGGTGGGTGCGTCCCTGACGCCGATATCGAAGCGCTCAC
AGCCCATGGCCTTGAGCTGTCGGCCTATGGCCTGCAAAGTCCTGTCGTTCTTCATCGGGCCACCAAGCGC
AGCCAGATCGAGCCGTCCTCGGTTGTCAGTGGCGTCAGGTCGAGCAAGAGCAACGATGCGATCAGCAGCA
CCACCGTAGGCATCATGGAAGCCAGCATCACGGTTAGCCATAGCTTCCAGTGCCACCCCCGCGACGCGCT
CCGGGCGCTCTGCGCGGCGCTGCTCACCTCGGCGGCTACCTCCCGCAACTCTTTGGCCAGCTCCACCCAT
GCCGCCCCTGTCTGGCGCTGGGCTTTCAGCCACTCCGCCGCCTGCGCCTCGCTGGCCTGCTTGGTCTGGC
TCATGACCTGCCGGGCTTCGTCGGCCAGTGTCGCCATGCTCTGGGCCAGCGGTTCGATCTGCTCCGCTAA
CTCGTTGATGCCTCTGGATTTCTTCACTCTGTCGATTGCGTTCATGGTCTATTGCCTCCCGGTATTCCTG
TAAGTCGATGATCTGGGCGTTGGCGGTGTCGATGTTCAGGGCCACGTCTGCCCGGTCGGTGCGGATGCCC
CGGCCTTCCATCTCCACCACGTTCGGCCCCAGGTGAACACCGGGCAGGCGCTCGATGCCCTGCGCCTCAA
GTGTTCTGTGGTCAATGCGGGCGTCGTGGCCAGCCCGCTCTAATGCCCGGTTGGCATGGTCGGCCCATGC
CTCGCGGGTCTGCTCAAGCCATGCCTTGGGCTTGAGCGCTTCGGTCTTCTGTGCCCCGCCCTTCTCCGGG
GTCTTGCCGTTGTACCGCTTGAACCACTGAGCGGCGGGCCGCTCGATGCCGTCATTGATCCGCTCGGAGA
TCATCAGGTGGCAGTGCGGGTTCTCGCCGCCACCGGCATGGATGGCCAGCGTATACGGCAGGCGCTCGGC
ACCGGTCAGGTGCTGGGCGAACTCGGACGCCAGCGCCTTCTGCTGGTCGAGGGTCAGCTCGACCGGCAGG
GCAAATTCGACCTCCTTGAACAGCCGCCCATTGGCGCGTTCATACAGGTCGGCAGCATCCCAGTAGTCGG
CGGGCCGCTCGACGAACTCCGGCATGTGCCCGGATTCGGCGTGCAAGACTTCATCCATGTCGCGGGCATA
CTTGCCTTCGCGCTGGATGTAGTCGGCCTTGGCCCTGGCCGATTGGCCGCCCGACCTGCTGCCGGTTTTC
GCCGTAAGGTGATAAATCGCCATGCTGCCTCGCTGTTGCTTTTGCTTTTCGGCTCCATGCAATGGCCCTC
GGAGAGCGCACCGCCCGAAGGGTGGCCGTTAGGCCAGTTTCTCGAAGAGAAACCGGTAAGTGCGCCCTCC
CCTACAAAGTAGGGTCGGGATTGCCGCCGCTGTGCCTCCATGATAGCCTACGAGACAGCACATTAACAAT
GGGGTGTCAAGATGGTTAAGGGGAGCAACAAGGCGGCGGATCGGCTGGCCAAGCTCGAAGAACAACGAGC
GCGAATCAATGCCGAAATTCAGCGGGAGCGGGCAAGGGAACAGCAGCAAGAGCGCAAGAACGAAACAAGG
CGCAAGGTGCTGGTGGGGGCCATGATTTTGGCCAAGGTGAACAGCAGCGAGTGGCCGGAGGATCGGCTCA
TGGCGGCAATGGATGCGTACCTTGAACGCGACCACGACCGCGCCTTGTTCGGTCTGCCGCCACGCCAGAA
GGATGAGCCGGGCTGAATGATCGACCGAGACAGGCCCTGCGGGGCTGCACACGCGCCCCCACCCTTCGGG
TAGGGGGAAAGGCCGCTAAAGCGGCTAAAAGCGCTCCAGCGTATTTCTGCGGGGTTTGGTGTGGGGTTTA
GCGGGCTTTGCCCGCCTTTCCCCCTGCCGCGCAGCGGTGGGGCGGTGTGTAGCCTAGCGCAGCGAATAGA
CCAGCTATCCGGCCTCTGGCCGGGCATATTGGGCAAGGGCAGCAGCGCCCCACAAGGGCGCTGATAACCG
CGCCTAGTGGATTATTCTTAGATAATCATGGATGGATTTTTCCAACACCCCGCCAGCCCCCGCCCCTGCT
GGGTTTGCAGGTTTGGGGGCGTGACAGTTATTGCAGGGGTTCGTGACAGTTATTGCAGGGGGGCGTGACA
GTTATTGCAGGGGTTCGTGACAGTTAGTACGGGAGTGACGGGCACTGGCTGGCAATGTCTAGCAACGGCA
GGCATTTCGGCTGAGGGTAAAAGAACTTTCCGCTAAGCGATAGACTGTATGTAAACACAGTATTGCAAGG
ACGCGGAACATGCCTCATGTGGCGGCCAGGACGGCCAGCCGGGATCGGGATACTGGTCGTTACCAGAGCC
ACCGACCCGAGCAAACCCTTCTCTATCAGATCGTTGACGAGTATTACCCGGCATTCGCTGCGCTTATGGC
AGAGCAGGGAAAGGAATTGCCGGGCTATGTGCAACGGGAATTTGAAGAATTTCTCCAATGCGGGCGGCTG
GAGCATGGCTTTCTACGGGTTCGCTGCGAGTCTTGCCACGCCGAGCACCTGGTCGCTTTCAGAAATCAAT
CTAAAGTATATATGAGTAAACTTGGTCTGACAGGCCCCTGAATTCGCATCTAGATGGTAGAGCCACAAAC
AGCCGGTACAAGCAACGATCTCCAGGACCATCTGAATCATGCGCGGATGACACGAACTCACGACGGCGAT
CACAGACATTAACCCACAGTACAGACACTGCGACAACGTGGCAATTCGTCGCAATACCGTCTCACTGAAC
TGGCCGATAATTGCAGACGAACGCATGTGGGAGTTTATTCTTGACACAGATATTTCCGGATGATATAATA
ACTGAGTACTGTTATACAGAAACAGAGGAGATATTACATATGAGTAAAGGAGAAGAGCTTTTCACAGGAG
TTGTCCCAATCCTCGTGGAATTAGACGGTGATGTTAATGGGCACAAGTTCTCTGTCAGTGGAGAGGGTGA
AGGCGACGCAACATATGGCAAGCTGACCCTTAAATTTATTTGCACCACGGGTAAACTACCTGTTCCATGG
CCAACACTGGTCACTACGTTCGGGTATGGGGTTCAGTGCTTTGCGCGCTACCCAGATCACATGAAACAGC
ACGACTTTTTCAAGAGTGCAATGCCCGAAGGCTATGTACAGGAGAGAACCATCTTTTTTAAGGATGACGG
CAACTATAAGACACGCGCCGAAGTGAAGTTCGAGGGTGATACCCTTGTTAATAGAATCGAGTTAAAGGGT
ATTGACTTTAAGGAAGATGGAAATATTTTAGGCCACAAACTGGAATATAACTATAACTCCCATAATGTGT
ACATTATGGCCGACAAGCAAAAGAACGGTATCAAGGTTAACTTCAAGATCAGACACAACATTGAGGATGG
AAGCGTTCAACTAGCCGACCATTACCAACAAAACACCCCAATTGGCGATGGGCCTGTGCTGTTACCAGAC
AACCATTACCTGTCCACTCAATCTGCCCTTTCGAAAGATCCCAACGAAAAGCGCGACCACATGGTCCTTC
TTGAGTTTGTCACGGCTGCTGGGATTACACACGGCATGGATGAACTATACAAATAAATCCTAACTAGCAT
AACCCCTTGGGGCCTCTAAACGGGTCTTGAGGGGTTTTTTGCTGGCTGAGCATGAGACGGAAATCTGCTC
GTCAGTGGTGCTCACACTGACGAATCATGTACAGATCATACCGATGACTGCCTGGCGACTCACAACTAAG
CAAGACAGCCGGAACCAGCGCCGGCGAACACCACTGCATATATGGCATATCACAACAGTCCAACTAGTGC
ACTGCAGTACACCAGGCATCAAATAAAACGAAAGGCTCAGTCGAAAGACTGGGCCTTTCGTTTTATCTGT
TGTTTGTCGGTGAACGCTCTCTACTAGAGTCACACTGGCTCACCTTCGGGTGGGCCTTTCTGCGTTTATA
CCGA
