Features (pLannotate 1.2.2; 13 found; start..end, strand, type, name):
     42..113     +  terminator     rrnB T1 terminator: transcription terminator T1 from the E. coli rrnB gene
    129..156     +  terminator     T7Te terminator: phage T7 early transcription terminator
    202..1017    -  CDS            KanR: aminoglycoside phosphotransferase; aph(3')-Ia; confers resistance to kanamycin in bacteria or G418 (Geneticin®) in eukaryotes
   1192..2043    -  CDS            RSF1010 RepC (fragment): replication protein C of the broad-host-range plasmid RSF1010 (Scholz et al., 1989); repC
   2030..2869    -  CDS            RSF1010 RepA: replication protein A of the broad-host-range plasmid RSF1010 (Scholz et al., 1989); repA
   2861..2935    -  ncRNA          Plasmid R1162: Accession: RF00043 - R1162-like plasmid antisense RNA
   3380..4351    -  CDS            RSF1010 RepB: replication protein B of the broad-host-range plasmid RSF1010 (Scholz et al., 1989); repB
   4351..4761    -  CDS            mobB: MOBB2_ECOLX - Protein predicted: Swiss-Prot protein existence level 4. This protein is essential to promote the specific transfer of the plasmid in the presence of conjugative plasmids. From Escherichia coli.
   5590..5677    -  oriT           RSF1010 oriT: origin of transfer of the broad-host-range plasmid RSF1010 (Scholz et al., 1989)
   5708..5989    +  CDS            mobC: MOBC_ECOLX - Protein predicted: Swiss-Prot protein existence level 4. This protein is essential to promote the specific transfer of the plasmid in the presence of conjugative plasmids. From Escherichia coli.
   6019..6413    +  rep_origin     RSF1010 oriV: replication origin of the broad-host-range plasmid RSF1010; requires the RSF1010 RepA/B/C proteins for replication (Scholz et al., 1989)
   7136..7849    +  CDS            GFPmut3: GFPmut3 is a basic (constitutively fluorescent) green fluorescent protein published in 1996, derived from Aequorea victoria. It is reported to be a very rapidly-maturing weak dimer.
   7860..7907    +  terminator     T7 terminator: transcription terminator for bacteriophage T7 RNA polymerase
>Addgene plasmid #110621 | pBTK621 | addgene full sequence | sequence record 223001 | Addgene NGS Result
ATCACAACAGTCCAACTAGTGCACTGCAGTACACCAGGCATCAAATAAAACGAAAGGCTCAGTCGAAAGA
CTGGGCCTTTCGTTTTATCTGTTGTTTGTCGGTGAACGCTCTCTACTAGAGTCACACTGGCTCACCTTCG
GGTGGGCCTTTCTGCGTTTATACCGAGCGGCCGCGTGTTACAACCAATTAACCAATTCTGATTAGAAAAA
CTCATCGAGCATCAAATGAAACTGCAATTTATTCATATCAGGATTATCAATACCATATTTTTGAAAAAGC
CGTTTCTGTAATGAAGGAGAAAACTCACCGAGGCAGTTCCATAGGATGGCAAGATCCTGGTATCGGTCTG
CGATTCCGACTCGTCCAACATCAATACAACCTATTAATTTCCCCTCGTCAAAAATAAGGTTATCAAGTGA
GAAATCACCATGAGTGACGACTGAATCCGGTGAGAATGGCAAAAGCTTATGCATTTCTTTCCAGACTTGT
TCAACAGGCCAGCCATTACGCTCGTCATCAAAATCACTCGCATCAACCAAACCGTTATTCATTCGTGATT
GCGCCTGAGCGAGGCGAAATACGCGATCGCTGTTAAAAGGACAATTACAAACAGGAATCGAATGCAACCG
GCGCAGGAACACTGCCAGCGCATCAACAATATTTTCACCTGAATCAGGATATTCTTCTAATACCTGGAAT
GCTGTTTTCCCGGGGATCGCAGTGGTGAGTAACCATGCATCATCAGGAGTACGGATAAAATGCTTGATGG
TCGGAAGAGGCATAAATTCCGTCAGCCAGTTTAGTCTGACCATCTCATCTGTAACATCATTGGCAACGCT
ACCTTTGCCATGTTTCAGAAACAACTCTGGCGCATCGGGCTTCCCATACAATCGATAGATTGTCGCACCT
GATTGCCCGACATTATCGCGAGCCCATTTATACCCATATAAATCAGCATCCATGTTGGAATTTAATCGCG
GCCTGGAGCAAGACGTTTCCCGTTGAATATGGCTCATAACACCCCTTGTATTACTGTTTATGTAAGCAGA
CAGTTTTATTGTTCATGATGATATATTTTTATCTTGTGCAATGTAACATCAGAGATTTTGAGACACAACG
TGGCTTTGTTGAATAAATCGAACTTTTGCTGAGTTGAAGGATCAGTCATGACCAAAATCCCTTAACGTGA
GTCAGCCTGCCGCCTTGGGCCGGGTGATGTCGTACTTGCCCGCCGCGAACTCGGTTACCGTCCAGCCCAG
CGCGACCAGCTCCGGCAACGCCTCGCGCACCCGCTGGCGGCGCTTGCGCATGGTCGAACCACTGGCCTCT
GACGGCCAGACATAGCCGCACAAGGTATCTATGGAAGCCTTGCCGGTTTTGCCGGGGTCGATCCAGCCAC
ACAGCCGCTGGTGCAGCAGGCGGGCGGTTTCGCTGTCCAGCGCCCGCACCTCGTCCATGCTGATGCGCAC
ATGCTGGCCGCCACCCATGACGGCCTGCGCGATCAAGGGGTTCAGGGCCACGTACAGGCGCCCGTCCGCC
TCGTCGCTGGCGTACTCCGACAGCAGCCGAAACCCCTGCCGCTTGCGGCCATTCTGGGCGATGATGGATA
CCTTCCAAAGGCGCTCGATGCAGTCCTGTATGTGCTTGAGCGCCCCACCACTATCGACCTCTGCCCCGAT
TTCCTTTGCCAGCGCCCGATAGCTACCTTTGACCACCATGGCATCAGCGGTGACGGCCTCCCACTTGGGT
TCCAGGAACAGCCGGAGCTGCCGTCCGCCTTCGGTCTTGGGTTCCGGGCCAAGCACTAGGCCATTAGGCC
CAGCCATGGCCACCAGCCCTTGCAGGATGCGCAGATCATCAGCGCCCAGCGGCTCCGGGCCGCTGAACTC
GATCCGCTTGCCGTCGCCGTAGTCATACGTCACGTCCAGCTTGCTGCGCTTGCGCTCGCCCCGCTTGAGG
GCACGGAACAGGCCGGGGGCCAGACAGTGCGCCGGGTCGTGCCGGACGTGGCTGAGGCTGTGCTTGTTCT
TAGGCTTCACCACGGGGCACCCCCTTGCTCTTGCGCTGCCTCTCCAGCACGGCGGGCTTGAGCACCCCGC
CGTCATGCCGCCTGAACCACCGATCAGCGAACGGTGCGCCATAGTTGGCCTTGCTCACACCGAAGCGGAC
GAAGAACCGGCGCTGGTCGTCGTCCACACCCCATTCCTCGGCCTCGGCGCTGGTCATGCTCGACAGGTAG
GACTGCCAGCGGATGTTATCGACCAGTACCGAGCTGCCCCGGCTGGCCTGCTGCTGGTCGCCTGCGCCCA
TCATGGCCGCGCCCTTGCTGGCATGGTGCAGGAACACGATAGAGCACCCGGTATCGGCGGCGATGGCCTC
CATGCGACCGATGACCTGGGCCATGGGGCCGCTGGCGTTTTCTTCCTCGATGTGGAACCGGCGCAGCGTG
TCCAGCACCATCAGGCGGCGGCCCTCGGCGGCGCGCTTGAGGCCGTCGAACCACTCCGGGGCCATGATGT
TGGGCAGGCTGCCGATCAGCGGCTGGATCAGCAGGCCGTCAGCCACGGCTTGCCGTTCCTCGGCGCTGAG
GTGCGCCCCAAGGGCGTGCAGGCGGTGATGAATGGCGGTGGGCGGGTCTTCGGCGGGCAGGTAGATCACC
GGGCCGGTGGGCAGTTCGCCCACCTCCAGCAGATCCGGCCCGCCTGCAATCTGTGCGGCCAGTTGCAGGG
CCAGCATGGATTTACCGGCACCACCGGGCGACACCAGCGCCCCGACCGTACCGGCCACCATGTTGGGCAA
AACGTAGTCCAGCGGTGGCGGCGCTGCTGCGAACGCCTCCAGAATATTGATAGGCTTATGGGTAGCCATT
GATTGCCTCCTTTGCAGGCAGTTGGTGGTTAGGCGCTGGCGGGGTCACTACCCCCGCCCTGCGCCGCTCT
GAGTTCTTCCAGGCACTCGCGCAGCGCCTCGTATTCGTCGTCGGTCAGCCAGAACTTGCGCTGACGCATC
CCTTTGGCCTTCATGCGCTCGGCATATCGCGCTTGGCGTACAGCGTCAGGGCTGGCCAGCAGGTCGCCGG
TCTGCTTGTCCTTTTGGTCTTTCATATCAGTCACCGAGAAACTTGCCGGGGCCGAAAGGCTTGTCTTCGC
GGAACAAGGACAAGGTGCAGCCGTCAAGGTTAAGGCTGGCCATATCAGCGACTGAAAAGCGGCCAGCCTC
GGCCTTGTTTGACGTATAACCAAAGCCACCGGGCAACCAATAGCCCTTGTCACTTTTGATCAGGTAGACC
GACCCTGAAGCGCTTTTTTCGTATTCCATAAAACCCCCTTCTGTGCGTGAGTACTCATAGTATAACAGGC
GTGAGTACCAACGCAAGCACTACATGCTGAAATCTGGCCCGCCCCTGTCCATGCCTCGCTGGCGGGGTGC
CGGTGCCCGTGCCAGCTCGGCCCGCGCAAGCTGGACGCTGGGCAGACCCATGACCTTGCTGACGGTGCGC
TCGATGTAATCCGCTTCGTGGCCGGGCTTGCGCTCTGCCAGCGCTGGGCTGGCCTCGGCCATGGCCTTGC
CGATTTCCTCGGCACTGCGGCCCCGGCTGGCCAGCTTCTGCGCGGCGATAAAGTCGCACTTGCTGAGGTC
ATCACCGAAGCGCTTGACCAGCCCGGCCATCTCGCTGCGGTACTCGTCCAGCGCCGTGCGCCGGTGGCGG
CTAAGCTGCCGCTCGGGCAGTTCGAGGCTGGCCAGCCTGCGGGCCTTCTCCTGCTGCCGCTGGGCCTGCT
CGATCTGCTGGCCAGCCTGCTGCACCAGCGCCGGGCCAGCGGTGGCGGTCTTGCCCTTGGATTCACGCAG
CAGCACCCACGGCTGATAACCGGCGCGGGTGGTGTGCTTGTCCTTGCGGTTGGTGAAGCCCGCCAAGCGG
CCATAGTGGCGGCTGTCGGCGCTGGCCGGGTCGGCGTCGTACTCGCTGGCCAGCGTCCGGGCAATCTGCC
CCCGAAGTTCACCGCCTGCGGCGTCGGCCACCTTGACCCATGCCTGATAGTTCTTCGGGCTGGTTTCCAC
TACCAGGGCAGGCTCCCGGCCCTCGGCTTTCATGTCATCCAGGTCAAACTCGCTGAGGTCGTCCACCAGC
ACCAGACCATGCCGCTCCTGCTCGGCGGGCCTGATATACACGTCATTGCCCTGGGCATTCATCCGCTTGA
GCCATGGCGTGTTCTGGAGCACTTCGGCGGCTGACCATTCCCGGTTCATCATCTGGCCGGTGGTGGCGTC
CCTGACGCCGATATCGAAGCGCTCACAGCCCATGGCCTTGAGCTGTCGGCCTATGGCCTGCAAAGTCCTG
TCGTTCTTCATCGGGCCACCAAGCGCAGCCAGATCGAGCCGTCCTCGGTTGTCAGTGGCGTCAGGTCGAG
CAAGAGCAACGATGCGATCAGCAGCACCACCGTAGGCATCATGGAAGCCAGCATCACGGTTAGCCATAGC
TTCCAGTGCCACCCCCGCGACGCGCTCCGGGCGCTCTGCGCGGCGCTGCTCACCTCGGCGGCTACCTCCC
GCAACTCTTTGGCCAGCTCCACCCATGCCGCCCCTGTCTGGCGCTGGGCTTTCAGCCACTCCGCCGCCTG
CGCCTCGCTGGCCTGCTGGGTCTGGCTCATGACCTGCCGGGCTTCGTCGGCCAGTGTCGCCATGCTCTGG
GCCAGCGGTTCGATCTGCTCCGCTAACTCGTTGATGCCTCTGGATTTCTTCACTCTGTCGATTGCGTTCA
TGGTCTATTGCCTCCCGGTATTCCTGTAAGTCGATGATCTGGGCGTTGGCGGTGTCGATGTTCAGGGCCA
CGTCTGCCCGGTCGGTGCGGATGCCCCGGCCTTCCATCTCCACCACGTTCGGCCCCAGGTGAACACCGGG
CAGGCGCTCGATGCCCTGCGCCTCAAGTGTTCTGTGGTCAATGCGGGCGTCGTGGCCAGCCCGCTCTAAT
GCCCGGTTGGCATGGTCGGCCCATGCCTCGCGGGTCTGCTCAAGCCATGCCTTGGGCTTGAGCGCTTCGG
TCTTCTGTGCCCCGCCCTTCTCCGGGGTCTTGCCGTTGTACCGCTTGAACCACTGAGCGGCGGGCCGCTC
GATGCCGTCATTGATCCGCTCGGAGATCATCAGGTGGCAGTGCGGGTTCTCGCCGCCACCGGCATGGATG
GCCAGCGTATACGGCAGGCGCTCGGCACCGGTCAGGTGCTGGGCGAACTCGGACGCCAGCGCCTTCTGCT
GGTCGAGGGTCAGCTCGACCGGCAGGGCAAATTCGACCTCCTTGAACAGCCGCCCATTGGCGCGTTCATA
CAGGTCGGCAGCATCCCAGTAGTCGGCGGGCCGCTCGACGAACTCCGGCATGTGCCCGGATTCGGCGTGC
AAGACTTCATCCATGTCGCGGGCATACTTGCCTTCGCGCTGGATGTAGTCGGCCTTGGCCCTGGCCGATT
GGCCGCCCGACCTGCTGCCGGTTTTCGCCGTAAGGTGATAAATCGCCATGCTGCCTCGCTGTTGCTTTTG
CTTTTCGGCTCCATGCAATGGCCCTCGGAGAGCGCACCGCCCGAAGGGTGGCCGTTAGGCCAGTTTCTCG
AAGAGAAACCGGTAAGTGCGCCCTCCCCTACAAAGTAGGGTCGGGATTGCCGCCGCTGTGCCTCCATGAT
AGCCTACGAGACAGCACATTAACAATGGGGTGTCAAGATGGTTAAGGGGAGCAACAAGGCGGCGGATCGG
CTGGCCAAGCTCGAAGAACAACGAGCGCGAATCAATGCCGAAATTCAGCGGGTGCGGGCAAGGGAACAGC
AGCAAGAGCGCAAGAACGAAACAAGGCGCAAGGTGCTGGTGGGGGCCATGATTTTGGCCAAGGTGAACAG
CAGCGAGTGGCCGGAGGATCGGCTCATGGCGGCAATGGATGCGTACCTTGAACGCGACCACGACCGCGCC
TTGTTCGGTCTGCCGCCACGCCAGAAGGATGAGCCGGGCTGAATGATCGACCGAGACAGGCCCTGCGGGG
CTGCACACGCGCCCCCACCCTTCGGGTAGGGGGAAAGGCCGCTAAAGCGGCTAAAAGCGCTCCAGCGTAT
TTCTGCGGGGTTTGGTGTGGGGTTTAGCGGGCTTTGCCCGCCTTTCCCCCTGCCGCGCAGCGGTGGGGCG
GTGTGTAGCCTAGCGCAGCGAATAGACCAGCTATCCGGCCTCTGGCCGGGCATATTGGGCAAGGGCAGCA
GCGCCCCACAAGGGCGCTGATAACCGCGCCTAGTGGATTATTCTTAGATAATCATGGATGGATTTTTCCA
ACACCCCGCCAGCCCCCGCCCCTGCTGGGTTTGCAGGTTTGGGGGCGTGACAGTTATTGCAGGGGTTCGT
GACAGTTATTGCAGGGGGGCGTGACAGTTATTGCAGGGGTTCGTGACAGTTAGTACGGGAGTGACGGGCA
CTGGCTGGCAATGTCTAGCAACGGCAGGCATTTCGGCTGAGGGTAAAAGAACTTTCCGCTAAGCGATAGA
CTGTATGTAAACACAGTATTGCAAGGACGCGGAACATGCCTCATGTGGCGGCCAGGACGGCCAGCCGGGA
TCGGGATACTGGTCGTTACCAGAGCCACCGACCCGAGCAAACCCTTCTCTATCAGATCGTTGACGAGTAT
TACCCGGCATTCGCTGCGCTTATGGCAGAGCAGGGAAAGGAATTGCCGGGCTATGTGCAACGGGAATTTG
AAGAATTTCTCCAATGCGGGCGGCTGGAGCATGGCTTTCTACGGGTTCGCTGCGAGTCTTGCCACGCCGA
GCACCTGGTCGCTTTCAGAAATCAATCTAAAGTATATATGAGTAAACTTGGTCTGACAGGCCCCTGAATT
CGCATCTAGATGGTAGAGCCACAAACAGCCGGTACAAGCAACGATCTCCAGGACCATCTGAATCATGCGC
GGATGACACGAACTCACGACGGCGATCACAGACATTAACCCACAGTACAGACACTGCGACAACGTGGCAA
TTCGTCGCAATACCGTCTCACTGAACTGGCCGATAATTGCAGACGAACGCATGTGGGAGTTTATTCTTGA
CACAGATATTTCCGGATGATATAATAACTGAGTACTGTTATACAGAAACAGAGGAGATATTACATATGAG
TAAAGGAGAAGAGCTTTTCACAGGAGTTGTCCCAATCCTCGTGGAATTAGACGGTGATGTTAATGGGCAC
AAGTTCTCTGTCAGTGGAGAGGGTGAAGGCGACGCAACATATGGCAAGCTGACCCTTAAATTTATTTGCA
CCACGGGTAAACTACCTGTTCCATGGCCAACACTGGTCACTACGTTCGGGTATGGGGTTCAGTGCTTTGC
GCGCTACCCAGATCACATGAAACAGCACGACTTTTTCAAGAGTGCAATGCCCGAAGGCTATGTACAGGAG
AGAACCATCTTTTTTAAGGATGACGGCAACTATAAGACACGCGCCGAAGTGAAGTTCGAGGGTGATACCC
TTGTTAATAGAATCGAGTTAAAGGGTATTGACTTTAAGGAAGATGGAAATATTTTAGGCCACAAACTGGA
ATATAACTATAACTCCCATAATGTGTACATTATGGCCGACAAGCAAAAGAACGGTATCAAGGTTAACTTC
AAGATCAGACACAACATTGAGGATGGAAGCGTTCAACTAGCCGACCATTACCAACAAAACACCCCAATTG
GCGATGGGCCTGTGCTGTTACCAGACAACCATTACCTGTCCACTCAATCTGCCCTTTCGAAAGATCCCAA
CGAAAAGCGCGACCACATGGTCCTTCTTGAGTTTGTCACGGCTGCTGGGATTACACACGGCATGGATGAA
CTATACAAATAAATCCTAACTAGCATAACCCCTTGGGGCCTCTAAACGGGTCTTGAGGGGTTTTTTGCTG
GCTGAGCATGAGACGGAAATCTGCTCGTCAGTGGTGCTCACACTGACGAATCATGTACAGATCATACCGA
TGACTGCCTGGCGACTCACAACTAAGCAAGACAGCCGGAACCAGCGCCGGCGAACACCACTGCATATATG
GCAT
